Addgene plasmid #229366: pXTK129 [Linker_SynTer-L4_PartType8-10]
Purpose: XanthoMoClo Golden Gate Part Plasmid for cloning, contains Linker_SynTer-L4_PartType8-10
Depositing lab: Michael Springer. Depositing organization: Harvard Medical School. Publication: XanthoMoClo horizontal line A Robust Modular Cloning Genetic Toolkit for the Genera Xanthobacter and Roseixanthobacter. Soltysiak MPM, Ory ALH, Lee AD, Christophersen CE, Jalihal AP, Springer M. ACS Synth Biol. 2025 Apr 18;14(4):1173-1190. doi: 10.1021/acssynbio.4c00806. Epub 2025 Mar 13. PubMed 40080684.
Backbone
  Vector backbone: pXTK
  Vector type: Bacterial Expression
Growth in bacteria
  Bacterial resistance: Ampicillin, 100 μg/mL
  Growth temperature: 37°C
  Growth strain: DH5alpha
  Copy number: Low Copy
Gene/Insert
  Gene/Insert name: SynTer-L4 Linker (alt name: Linker_SynTer-L4_PartType8-10)
  Species: Synthetic
  Cloning method: Restriction Enzyme; 5′ cloning site unknown (unknown if destroyed)
Terms and licenses: Academic/Nonprofit Terms; Industry Terms: Not Available to Industry
How to cite: pXTK129 [Linker_SynTer-L4_PartType8-10] was a gift from Michael Springer (Addgene plasmid # 229366 ; http://n2t.net/addgene:229366 ; RRID:Addgene_229366)
