[The description below was written by a language model from this plasmid's Addgene catalogue record and pLannotate feature annotations shown in this document.]
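Description:
pXTK129 [Linker_SynTer-L4_PartType8-10] is a small (about 1.8 kb) Golden Gate part plasmid from the XanthoMoClo toolkit, a modular cloning system developed for genetic engineering of bacteria in the genera Xanthobacter and Roseixanthobacter. It is built on the pXTK backbone and catalogued as a bacterial expression vector, although its role is that of a storage and donor plasmid for a single standardized part rather than an expression construct in its own right. It is propagated in E. coli under ampicillin selection, provided by a TEM-type beta-lactamase gene (bla) driven by its native AmpR promoter. Replication relies on a ColE1/pMB1-family origin. The automated annotation labels this origin as high-copy, whereas the catalogue entry lists the plasmid as low copy, and the record does not resolve this discrepancy.

The payload is a synthetic element named the SynTer-L4 linker, designated as spanning part types 8 to 10 in the toolkit's assembly scheme. The name suggests a synthetic terminator combined with a linker or connector function, which in hierarchical MoClo systems typically closes off a transcription unit and supplies the junction used to join it to neighbouring units in multigene assemblies. The record does not spell out these details, nor the Type IIS enzyme sites or overhangs that flank the part. The feature table does not annotate the insert as such. Apart from the origin and resistance cassette, it identifies only two short terminators, an rrnB T2 terminator in reverse orientation and a bacteriophage fd terminator downstream of bla. Whether these belong to the part or serve as backbone insulation cannot be determined from the record. The plasmid is intended for use alongside other XanthoMoClo parts in Golden Gate assemblies.
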