Features (pLannotate 1.2.2; 5 found; start..end, strand, type, name):
      1..589     +  rep_origin     ori: high-copy-number ColE1/pMB1/pBR322/pUC origin of replication
    651..678     -  terminator     rrnB T2 terminator: transcription terminator T2 from the E. coli rrnB gene
    776..867     +  promoter       AmpR promoter: bla
    868..1725    +  CDS            bla: BLAT_ECOLX - Experimental evidence at protein level: Swiss-Prot protein existence level 1. TEM-type are the most prevalent beta-lactamases in enterobacteria; they hydrolyze the beta-lactam bond in susceptible beta-lactam antibiotics, thus conferring resistance to penicillins and cephalosporins. TEM-3 and TEM-4 are capable of hydrolyzing cefotaxime and ceftazidime. TEM-5 is capable of hydrolyzing ceftazidime. TEM-6 is capable of hydrolyzing ceftazidime and aztreonam. TEM-8/CAZ-2, TEM- 16/CAZ-7 and TEM-24/CAZ-6 are markedly active against ceftazidime. IRT- 4 shows resistance to beta-lactamase in
   1732..1771    +  terminator     fd terminator: central terminator from bacteriophage fd (Otsuka and Kunisawa, 1982)
>Addgene plasmid #229366 | pXTK129 [Linker_SynTer-L4_PartType8-10] | addgene full sequence | sequence record 464848 | Addgene NGS Result
TTGAGATCCTTTTTTTCTGCGCGTAATCTGCTGCTTGCAAACAAAAAAACCACCGCTACCAGCGGTGGTT
TGTTTGCCGGATCAAGAGCTACCAACTCTTTTTCCGAAGGTAACTGGCTTCAGCAGAGCGCAGATACCAA
ATACTGTTCTTCTAGTGTAGCCGTAGTTAGGCCACCACTTCAAGAACTCTGTAGCACCGCCTACATACCT
CGCTCTGCTAATCCTGTTACCAGTGGCTGCTGCCAGTGGCGATAAGTCGTGTCTTACCGGGTTGGACTCA
AGACGATAGTTACCGGATAAGGCGCAGCGGTCGGGCTGAACGGGGGGTTCGTGCACACAGCCCAGCTTGG
AGCGAACGACCTACACCGAACTGAGATACCTACAGCGTGAGCTATGAGAAAGCGCCACGCTTCCCGAAGG
GAGAAAGGCGGACAGGTATCCGGTAAGCGGCAGGGTCGGAACAGGAGAGCGCACGAGGGAGCTTCCAGGG
GGAAACGCCTGGTATCTTTATAGTCCTGTCGGGTTTCGCCACCTCTGACTTGAGCGTCGATTTTTGTGAT
GCTCGTCAGGGGGGCGGAGCCTATGGAAAAACGCCAGCAACGCGAGTCGGTCTCTGCTGCATATGCCCAC
TAAGAGTTTGTAGAAACGCAAAAAGGCCATCCGTCAGGATGGCCTTCTGCTTAATTTGATGGTTATCAGA
AGAGTGTAAGCGGGTTGACTATACATGAGACCAGAGTAGCCCGCCTAATGAGCGGGCTTTTTTTTAATTC
CCCTATTTGTTTATTTTTCTAAATACATTCAAATATGTATCCGCTCATGAGACAATAACCCTGATAAATG
CTTCAATAATATTGAAAAAGGAAGAGTATGAGCATTCAGCATTTTCGTGTGGCGCTGATTCCGTTTTTTG
CGGCGTTTTGCCTGCCGGTGTTTGCGCATCCGGAAACCCTGGTGAAAGTGAAAGATGCGGAAGATCAACT
GGGTGCGCGCGTGGGCTATATTGAACTGGATCTGAACAGCGGCAAAATTCTGGAATCTTTTCGTCCGGAA
GAACGTTTTCCGATGATGAGCACCTTTAAAGTGCTGCTGTGCGGTGCGGTTCTGAGCCGTGTGGATGCGG
GCCAGGAACAACTGGGCCGTCGTATTCATTATAGCCAGAACGATCTGGTGGAATATAGCCCGGTGACCGA
AAAACATCTGACCGATGGCATGACCGTGCGTGAACTGTGCAGCGCGGCGATTACCATGAGCGATAACACC
GCGGCGAACCTGCTGCTGACGACCATTGGCGGTCCGAAAGAACTGACCGCGTTTCTGCATAACATGGGCG
ATCATGTGACCCGTCTGGATCGTTGGGAACCGGAACTGAACGAAGCGATTCCGAACGATGAACGTGATAC
CACCATGCCGGCAGCAATGGCGACCACCCTGCGTAAACTGCTGACGGGTGAGCTGCTGACCCTGGCAAGC
CGCCAGCAACTGATTGATTGGATGGAAGCGGATAAAGTGGCGGGTCCGCTGCTGCGTAGCGCGCTGCCGG
CTGGCTGGTTTATTGCGGATAAAAGCGGTGCGGGCGAACGTGGCAGCCGTGGCATTATTGCGGCGCTGGG
CCCGGATGGTAAACCGAGCCGTATTGTGGTGATTTATACCACCGGCAGCCAGGCGACGATGGATGAACGT
AACCGTCAGATTGCGGAAATTGGCGCGAGCCTGATTAAACATTGGTAAACCGATACAATTAAAGGCTCCT
TTTGGAGCCTTTTTTTTTGGACGACCCTTGTCAGATCAAAGGATCTTC
